Addgene plasmid #79745: KCC1G_HUMAN_D0
Purpose: This plasmid encodes the kinase domain of KCC1G. Intended for co-expression with Lambda Phosphatase that accompanies this set to enhance bacterial kinase expression.
Depositing lab: John Chodera & Nicholas Levinson & Markus Seeliger. Depositing organization: Memorial Sloan-Kettering Cancer Center. Publication: An open library of human kinase domain constructs for automated bacterial expression. Albanese SK, Parton DL, Isik M, Rodriguez-Laureano L, Hanson SM, Behr JM, Gradia S, Jeans C, Levinson NM, Seeliger MA, Chodera JD. Biochemistry. 2018 Jul 13. doi: 10.1021/acs.biochem.7b01081. PubMed 30004690.
Backbone
  Vector backbone: pET His10 TEV LIC cloning vector (2B-T-10)
  Backbone manufacturer: Scott Gradia (Addgene plasmid # 78173)
  Vector type: Bacterial Expression
Growth in bacteria
  Bacterial resistance: Ampicillin, 100 μg/mL
  Growth temperature: 37°C
  Growth strain: DH5alpha
  Copy number: Low Copy
Gene/Insert
  Gene/Insert name: KCC1G
  Species: H. sapiens (human)
  Promoter: T7
  Tag / fusion protein: His10-TEV (N terminal on backbone)
  Cloning method: Ligation Independent Cloning
  Sequencing primers: 5′ T7; 3′ T7 reverse
Terms and licenses: Academic/Nonprofit Terms; Industry Terms: Not Available to Industry
Depositor comments: This plasmid was generated as part of an open library of human kinase domain constructs for automated bacterial expression. The work can be found here doi: http://dx.doi.org/10.1101/038711 The lambda phosphatase expression vector can be found at https://www.addgene.org/79748/ The YopH Phosphatase expression vector can be found at https://www.addgene.org/79749/
How to cite: KCC1G_HUMAN_D0 was a gift from John Chodera & Nicholas Levinson & Markus Seeliger (Addgene plasmid # 79745 ; http://n2t.net/addgene:79745 ; RRID:Addgene_79745)
