[The description below was written by a language model from this plasmid's Addgene catalogue record.]
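Description:
KCC1G_HUMAN_D0 is a bacterial expression plasmid built on the pET His10 TEV LIC cloning vector (2B-T-10), a pET-family backbone designed for ligation-independent cloning. It is selected with ampicillin and is recorded as low copy. The record does not include a feature table, so the origin of replication and other backbone elements are not itemised, and the exact residue boundaries of the insert are not stated.

The insert encodes the kinase domain of human KCC1G, the UniProt-style name for calcium/calmodulin-dependent protein kinase type 1G, rather than the full-length protein. Transcription is driven by the T7 promoter, so expression requires a host that supplies T7 RNA polymerase. The backbone adds an N-terminal tag of ten histidines followed by a TEV protease recognition site. The tag allows capture of the protein by immobilised metal affinity chromatography, and TEV cleavage can then remove it to leave a near-native kinase domain.

The plasmid belongs to an open library of human kinase domain constructs assembled for automated, parallel bacterial expression. It is intended for co-expression with a separate Lambda phosphatase plasmid from the same set. The phosphatase keeps the kinase dephosphorylated, which the depositors use to enhance bacterial kinase expression. A YopH phosphatase vector is also part of the collection. Typical uses would be producing recombinant kinase domain for biochemical, biophysical or structural work, although the record itself specifies only expression.
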