>Addgene plasmid #79745 | KCC1G_HUMAN_D0 | depositor partial sequence | sequence record 149067 | Sequence of gene (KCC1G_HUMAN) inserted into backbone.
CAGACCACCAACATCCGGAAAACCTTCATTTTTATGGAAGTGCTGGGATCAGGAGCTTTCTCAGAAGTTT
TCCTGGTGAAGCAAAGACTGACTGGGAAGCTCTTTGCTCTGAAGTGCATCAAGAAGTCACCTGCCTTCCG
GGACAGCAGCCTGGAGAATGAGATTGCTGTGTTGAAAAAGATCAAGCATGAAAACATTGTGACCCTGGAG
GACATCTATGAGAGCACCACCCACTACTACCTGGTCATGCAGCTTGTTTCTGGTGGGGAGCTCTTTGACC
GGATCCTGGAGCGGGGTGTCTACACAGAGAAGGATGCCAGTCTGGTGATCCAGCAGGTCTTGTCGGCAGT
GAAATACCTACATGAGAATGGCATCGTCCACAGAGACTTAAAGCCCGAAAACCTGCTTTACCTTACCCCT
GAAGAGAACTCTAAGATCATGATCACTGACTTTGGTCTGTCCAAGATGGAACAGAATGGCATCATGTCCA
CTGCCTGTGGGACCCCAGGCTACGTGGCTCCAGAAGTGCTGGCCCAGAAACCCTACAGCAAGGCTGTGGA
TTGCTGGTCCATCGGCGTCATCACCTACATATTGCTCTGTGGATACCCCCCGTTCTATGAAGAAACGGAG
TCTAAGCTTTTCGAGAAGATCAAGGAGGGCTACTATGAGTTTGAGTCTCCATTCTGGGATGACATTTCTG
AGTCAGCCAAGGACTTTATTTGCCACTTGCTTGAGAAGGATCCGAACGAGCGGTACACCTGTGAGAAGGC
CTTGAGTCATCCCTGGATTGACGGAAACACAGCCCTCCACCGGGACATCTACCCATCAGTCAGCCTCCAG
ATCCAGAAGAACTTTGCTAAGAGCAAGTGGAGGCAAGCCTTCAACGCAGCAGCTGTGGTGCACCAC
