>Addgene plasmid #79745 | KCC1G_HUMAN_D0 | addgene partial sequence | sequence record 159082 | T7 5'-TAATACGACTCACTATAGGG-3'
GCGGCTCCGGAGAGCTCTTTAATTAAGCGGCCGCCCTGCAGGACTCGAGTTCTAGAAATAATTTTGTTTA
ACTTTAAGAAGGAGATATACATATGAAATCTTCTCACCATCACCATCACCATCACCATCACCATGAAAAC
CTGTACTTCCAATCCAATGCACAGACCACCAACATCCGGAAAACCTTCATTTTTATGGAAGTGCTGGGAT
CAGGAGCTTTCTCAGAAGTTTTCCTGGTGAAGCAAAGACTGACTGGGAAGCTCTTTGCTCTGAAGTGCAT
CAAGAAGTCACCTGCCTTCCGGGACAGCAGCCTGGAGAATGAGATTGCTGTGTTGAAAAAGATCAAGCAT
GAAAACATTGTGACCCTGGAGGACATCTATGAGAGCACCACCCACTACTACCTGGTCATGCAGCTTGTTT
CTGGTGGGGAGCTCTTTGACCGGATCCTGGAGCGGGGTGTCTACACAGAGAAGGATGCCAGTCTGGTGAT
CCAGCAGGTCTTGTCGGCAGTGAAATACCTACATGAGAATGGCATCGTCCACAGAGACTTAAAGCCCGAA
AACCTGCTTTACCTTACCCCTGAAGAGAACTCTAAGATCATGATCACTGACTTTGGTCTGTCCAAGATGG
AACAGAATGGCATCATGTCCACTGCCTGTGGGACCCCAGGCTACGTGGCTCCAGAAGTGCTGGCCCAGAA
ACCCTACAGCAAGGCTGTGGATTGCTGGTCCATCGGCGTCATCACCTACATATTGCTCTGTGGATACCCC
CCGTTCTATGAAGAAACGGAGTCTAAGCTTTTCGAGAAGATCAAGGAGGGCTACTATGAGTTTGAGTCTC
CATTCTGGGATGACATTTCTGAGTCAGCCAAGGACTTTATTTGCCACTTGCTTGAGAAGGATCCGAACGA
GCGGTACACCTGTGAGAAGGCCTTGAGTCATCCCTGGATTGACGGAAACACAGCCCTCCACCGGGACATC
TACCCATCAGTCAGCCTCCAGATCC
