>Addgene plasmid #79745 | KCC1G_HUMAN_D0 | addgene partial sequence | sequence record 159083 | T7term 5'-GCTAGTTATTGCTCAGCGG-3'
GGGCTTTGTAGCAGCCGGAATCAGCGCGCACGCGTGGTACCGGCCGGCCACCAGGTGGCGCGCCGCGATC
GCGGATCCGTTATCCACTTCCAATGTTATTAGTGGTGCACCACAGCTGCTGCGTTGAAGGCTTGCCTCCA
CTTGCTCTTAGCAAAGTTCTTCTGGATCTGGAGGCTGACTGATGGGTAGATGTCCCGGTGGAGGGCTGTG
TTTCCGTCAATCCAGGGATGACTCAAGGCCTTCTCACAGGTGTACCGCTCGTTCGGATCCTTCTCAAGCA
AGTGGCAAATAAAGTCCTTGGCTGACTCAGAAATGTCATCCCAGAATGGAGACTCAAACTCATAGTAGCC
CTCCTTGATCTTCTCGAAAAGCTTAGACTCCGTTTCTTCATAGAACGGGGGGTATCCACAGAGCAATATG
TAGGTGATGACGCCGATGGACCAGCAATCCACAGCCTTGCTGTAGGGTTTCTGGGCCAGCACTTCTGGAG
CCACGTAGCCTGGGGTCCCACAGGCAGTGGACATGATGCCATTCTGTTCCATCTTGGACAGACCAAAGTC
AGTGATCATGATCTTAGAGTTCTCTTCAGGGGTAAGGTAAAGCAGGTTTTCGGGCTTTAAGTCTCTGTGG
ACGATGCCATTCTCATGTAGGTATTTCACTGCCGACAAGACCTGCTGGATCACCAGACTGGCATCCTTCT
CTGTGTAGACACCCCGCTCCAGGATCCGGTCAAAGAGCTCCCCACCAGAAACAAGCTGCATGACCAGGTA
GTAGTGGGTGGTGCTCTCATAGATGTCCTCCAGGGTCACAATGTTTTCATGCTTGATCTTTTTCAACACA
GCAATCTCATTCTCCAGGCTGCTGTCCCGGAAGGCAGGTGACTTCTTGATGCACTTCAGAGCAAAGAGCT
TCCCAGTCAGTCTTTGCTTCACCAGGAAAACTTCTGAGAAAGCTCCTGATCCCAGCACTTCCATAAAAAT
GAAGGTTTTCCGGATGTTGGTGGTCTGTGCATTGGA
